>Addgene plasmid #186958 | mCherry-Climp63(1–437) | addgene full sequence | sequence record 372878 | Addgene NGS Result
GACGGATCGGGAGATCTCCCGATCCCCTATGGTGCACTCTCAGTACAATCTGCTCTGATGCCGCATAGTT
AAGCCAGTATCTGCTCCCTGCTTGTGTGTTGGAGGTCGCTGAGTAGTGCGCGAGCAAAATTTAAGCTACA
ACAAGGCAAGGCTTGACCGACAATTGCATGAAGAATCTGCTTAGGGTTAGGCGTTTTGCGCTGCTTCGCG
ATGTACGGGCCAGATATACGCGTTGACATTGATTATTGACTAGTTATTAATAGTAATCAATTACGGGGTC
ATTAGTTCATAGCCCATATATGGAGTTCCGCGTTACATAACTTACGGTAAATGGCCCGCCTGGCTGACCG
CCCAACGACCCCCGCCCATTGACGTCAATAATGACGTATGTTCCCATAGTAACGCCAATAGGGACTTTCC
ATTGACGTCAATGGGTGGAGTATTTACGGTAAACTGCCCACTTGGCAGTACATCAAGTGTATCATATGCC
AAGTACGCCCCCTATTGACGTCAATGACGGTAAATGGCCCGCCTGGCATTATGCCCAGTACATGACCTTA
TGGGACTTTCCTACTTGGCAGTACATCTACGTATTAGTCATCGCTATTACCATGGTGATGCGGTTTTGGC
AGTACATCAATGGGCGTGGATAGCGGTTTGACTCACGGGGATTTCCAAGTCTCCACCCCATTGACGTCAA
TGGGAGTTTGTTTTGGCACCAAAATCAACGGGACTTTCCAAAATGTCGTAACAACTCCGCCCCATTGACG
CAAATGGGCGGTAGGCGTGTACGGTGGGAGGTCTATATAAGCAGAGCTCTCTGGCTAACTAGAGAACCCA
CTGCTTACTGGCTTATCGAAATTAATACGACTCACTATAGGGAGACCCAAGCTGGCTAGCGTTTAAACTT
AAGCTTGGTACCGAGCTCGGATCCACTAGTCCAGTGTGGTGGAATTCATGGTGAGCAAGGGCGAGGAGGA
TAACATGGCCATCATCAAGGAGTTCATGCGCTTCAAGGTGCACATGGAGGGCTCCGTGAACGGCCACGAG
TTCGAGATCGAGGGCGAGGGCGAGGGCCGCCCCTACGAGGGCACCCAGACCGCCAAGCTGAAGGTGACCA
AGGGTGGCCCCCTGCCCTTCGCCTGGGACATCCTGTCCCCTCAGTTCATGTACGGCTCCAAGGCCTACGT
GAAGCACCCCGCCGACATCCCCGACTACTTGAAGCTGTCCTTCCCCGAGGGCTTCAAGTGGGAGCGCGTG
ATGAACTTCGAGGACGGCGGCGTGGTGACCGTGACCCAGGACTCCTCCCTGCAGGACGGCGAGTTCATCT
ACAAGGTGAAGCTGCGCGGCACCAACTTCCCCTCCGACGGCCCCGTAATGCAGAAGAAGACCATGGGCTG
GGAGGCCTCCTCCGAGCGGATGTACCCCGAGGACGGCGCCCTGAAGGGCGAGATCAAGCAGAGGCTGAAG
CTGAAGGACGGCGGCCACTACGACGCTGAGGTCAAGACCACCTACAAGGCCAAGAAGCCCGTGCAGCTGC
CCGGCGCCTACAACGTCAACATCAAGTTGGACATCACCTCCCACAACGAGGACTACACCATCGTGGAACA
GTACGAACGCGCCGAGGGCCGCCACTCCACCGGCGGCATGGACGAGCTGTACAAGTCCGGACTCAGATCT
CGAGCTCCCTCGGCCAAACAAAGGGGCTCCAAGGGCGGCCACGGCGCCGCGAGCCCCTCGGACAAGGGCG
CCCACCCGTCGGGCGGCGCGGATGACGTGGCGAAGAAGCCGCCGGCGGCGCCGCAGCAGCCGCAGCCTCC
CGCGCCGCACCCGCCGCAGCACCCGCAGAACCAGGCGCACCGGGGCGGCCACCGCGGCCGGTCCTCAGCC
GCCACCGCCAACGCGTCCTCCGCGTCCTGCTCGCGCAGGCTTGGCCGGGTGCTCAACTTTCTCTTCTACC
TCTCCCTGGTGGCGGCGGCCGCCTTCTCGGGCTGGTATGTCCATCACGTCCTGGAGGAGGTCCAGCAGGT
CCGGCGTGGCCACCAGGACTTCTCCCGTCAGAGGGATGAGCTGGGCCAGGGCTTGCAGGGCGTCGAGCAG
AAGGTCCAATCCCTGCAAGCCACATTTGGGACTTTCGAGTCCCTCCTGAGAAACTCCCAGCATAAACAGG
ATCTCACAGAGAAAGCCGTGAAGGAAGGGGAGAGCGAGCTCAACCGAATTAGCGAAGTTCTACAGAAGTT
GCAGAATGAGATTCTCAAAGATCTGTCGGACGGGATCCACGTGGTGAAGGATGCCCGGGAGCGGGACTTC
ACGTCCCTGGAGAACACAGTCGAGGAGCGCCTGACGGAGCTTACCAAGTCTATCAATGACAACATCGCCA
TCTTCACTGATGTCCAGAAGAGGAGCCAGAAGGAGATCAATGAGGTCAAGATGAAGGTGGCCTCCCTGGA
AGAATCCAAGGGGGATCGCAGTCAGGACGTGAAAACTCTGAAGGACGCCGTGAAGGAGGTCCAGGCCTCC
ATGATGTCGAGGGAGAGGGACATTGAGGCCCTGAAGAGTTCCCTTCAGACGATGGAGTCCGACGTCTACA
CAGAGGTGCGGGAACTGGTGAGCCTCAAGCAGGAGCAACAGGCGTTCAAGCAGGCGGCCGACTCAGAGCG
CCTGGCTCTGCAGGCCCTCACGGAGAAGCTTCTGCGGTCCGAGGAGTCCTCCTCTCGTCTCCCAGAGGAC
ATCCGGAGACTGGAGGAAGAGCTACAGCAGCTGAAGGTCGGGGCCCATGGGTCAGAGGAAGGTGCCGTCT
TCAAAGACTCCAAAGCCTTAGAGGAACTGCAGAGGCAGATTGAGGGCCTGGGTGCCAGGCTCCAGTATGT
AGAGGACGGGGTCTACTCAATGCAGGTGGCTTCTGCACGCCACACCGAAAGCCTGGAGTCGCTCCTGTCC
AAGAGCCAGGAGTACGAGCAACGCCTGGCTATGCTGCAGGAGCACGTGGGAAACCTGTAATCTAGAGGGC
CCGTTTAAACCCGCTGATCAGCCTCGACTGTGCCTTCTAGTTGCCAGCCATCTGTTGTTTGCCCCTCCCC
CGTGCCTTCCTTGACCCTGGAAGGTGCCACTCCCACTGTCCTTTCCTAATAAAATGAGGAAATTGCATCG
CATTGTCTGAGTAGGTGTCATTCTATTCTGGGGGGTGGGGTGGGGCAGGACAGCAAGGGGGAGGATTGGG
AAGACAATAGCAGGCATGCTGGGGATGCGGTGGGCTCTATGGCTTCTGAGGCGGAAAGAACCAGCTGGGG
CTCTAGGGGGTATCCCC
[124 nt withheld, positions 3308-3431]
C
[91 nt withheld, positions 3433-3523]
A
[49 nt withheld, positions 3525-3573]
CCTTTGACGTTGGAGTCCACGTTCTTT
[37 nt withheld, positions 3601-3637]
ACCCTATCTCGGTCTATTCTTTTGATTTATAAGGGATTTTGCCGATTTCGGCCTATTGGTTAAAAAATGA
GCTGATTTAACAAAAATTTAACGCGAATTAATTCTGTGGAATGTGTGTCAGTTAGGGTGTGGAAAGTCCC
CAGGCTCCCCAGCAGGCAGAAGTATGCAAAGCATGCATCTCAATTAGTCAGCAACCAGGTGTGGAAAGTC
CCCAGGCTCCCCAGCAGGCAGAAGTATGCAAAGCATGCATCTCAATTAGTCAGCAACCATAGTCCCGCCC
CTAACTCCGCCCATCCCGCCCCTAACTCCGCCCAGTTCCGCCCATTCTCCGCCCCATGGCTGACTAATTT
TTTTTATTTATGCAGAGGCCGAGGCCGCCTCTGCCTCTGAGCTATTCCAGAAGTAGTGAGGAGGCTTTTT
TGGAGGCCTAGGCTTTTGCAAAAAGCTCCCGGGAGCTTGTATATCCATTTTCGGATCTGATCAAGAGACA
GGATGAGGATCGTTTCGCATGATTGAACAAGATGGATTGCACGCAGGTTCTCCGGCCGCTTGGGTGGAGA
GGCTATTCGGCTATGACTGGGCACAACAGACAATCGGCTGCTCTGATGCCGCCGTGTTCCGGCTGTCAGC
GCAGGGGCGCCCGGTTCTTTTTGTCAAGACCGACCTGTCCGGTGCCCTGAATGAACTGCAGGACGAGGCA
GCGCGGCTATCGTGGCTGGCCACGACGGGCGTTCCTTGCGCAGCTGTGCTCGACGTTGTCACTGAAGCGG
GAAGGGACTGGCTGCTATTGGGCGAAGTGCCGGGGCAGGATCTCCTGTCATCTCACCTTGCTCCTGCCGA
GAAAGTATCCATCATGGCTGATGCAATGCGGCGGCTGCATACGCTTGATCCGGCTACCTGCCCATTCGAC
CACCAAGCGAAACATCGCATCGAGCGAGCACGTACTCGGATGGAAGCCGGTCTTGTCGATCAGGATGATC
TGGACGAAGAGCATCAGGGGCTCGCGCCAGCCGAACTGTTCGCCAGGCTCAAGGCGCGCATGCCCGACGG
CGAGGATCTCGTCGTGACCCATGGCGATGCCTGCTTGCCGAATATCATGGTGGAAAATGGCCGCTTTTCT
GGATTCATCGACTGTGGCCGGCTGGGTGTGGCGGACCGCTATCAGGACATAGCGTTGGCTACCCGTGATA
TTGCTGAAGAGCTTGGCGGCGAATGGGCTGACCGCTTCCTCGTGCTTTACGGTATCGCCGCTCCCGATTC
GCAGCGCATCGCCTTCTATCGCCTTCTTGACGAGTTCTTCTGAGCGGGACTCTGGGGTTCGAAATGACCG
ACCAAGCGACGCCCAACCTGCCATCACGAGATTTCGATTCCACCGCCGCCTTCTATGAAAGGTTGGGCTT
CGGAATCGTTTTCCGGGACGCCGGCTGGATGATCCTCCAGCGCGGGGATCTCATGCTGGAGTTCTTCGCC
CACCCCAACTTGTTTATTGCAGCTTATAATGGTTACAAATAAAGCAATAGCATCACAAATTTCACAAATA
AAGCATTTTTTTCACTGCATTCTAGTTGTGGTTTGTCCAAACTCATCAATGTATCTTATCATGTCTGTAT
ACCGTCGACCTCTAGCTAGAGCTTGGCGTAATCATGGTCATAGCTGTTTCCTGTGTGAAATTGTTATCCG
CTCACAATTCCACACAACATACGAGCCGGAAGCATAAAGTGTAAAGCCTGGGGTGCCTAATGAGTGAGCT
AACTCACATTAATTGCGTTGCGCTCACTGCCCGCTTTCCAGTCGGGAAACCTGTCGTGCCAGCTGCATTA
ATGAATCGGCCAACGCGCGGGGAGAGGCGGTTTGCGTATTGGGCGCTCTTCCGCTTCCTCGCTCACTGAC
TCGCTGCGCTCGGTCGTTCGGCTGCGGCGAGCGGTATCAGCTCACTCAAAGGCGGTAATACGGTTATCCA
CAGAATCAGGGGATAACGCAGGAAAGAACATGTGAGCAAAAGGCCAGCAAAAGGCCAGGAACCGTAAAAA
GGCCGCGTTGCTGGCGTTTTTCCATAGGCTCCGCCCCCCTGACGAGCATCACAAAAATCGACGCTCAAGT
CAGAGGTGGCGAAACCCGACAGGACTATAAAGATACCAGGCGTTTCCCCCTGGAAGCTCCCTCGTGCGCT
CTCCTGTTCCGACCCTGCCGCTTACCGGATACCTGTCCGCCTTTCTCCCTTCGGGAAGCGTGGCGCTTTC
TCATAGCTCACGCTGTAGGTATCTCAGTTCGGTGTAGGTCGTTCGCTCCAAGCTGGGCTGTGTGCACGAA
CCCCCCGTTCAGCCCGACCGCTGCGCCTTATCCGGTAACTATCGTCTTGAGTCCAACCCGGTAAGACACG
ACTTATCGCCACTGGCAGCAGCCACTGGTAACAGGATTAGCAGAGCGAGGTATGTAGGCGGTGCTACAGA
GTTCTTGAAGTGGTGGCCTAACTACGGCTACACTAGAAGAACAGTATTTGGTATCTGCGCTCTGCTGAAG
CCAGTTACCTTCGGAAAAAGAGTTGGTAGCTCTTGATCCGGCAAACAAACCACCGCTGGTAGCGGTGGTT
TTTTTGTTTGCAAGCAGCAGATTACGCGCAGAAAAAAAGGATCTCAAGAAGATCCTTTGATCTTTTCTAC
GGGGTCTGACGCTCAGTGGAACGAAAACTCACGTTAAGGGATTTTGGTCATGAGATTATCAAAAAGGATC
TTCACCTAGATCCTTTTAAATTAAAAATGAAGTTTTAAATCAATCTAAAGTATATATGAGTAAACTTGGT
CTGACAGTTACCAATGCTTAATCAGTGAGGCACCTATCTCAGCGATCTGTCTATTTCGTTCATCCATAGT
TGCCTGACTCCCCGTCGTGTAGATAACTACGATACGGGAGGGCTTACCATCTGGCCCCAGTGCTGCAATG
ATACCGCGAGACCCACGCTCACCGGCTCCAGATTTATCAGCAATAAACCAGCCAGCCGGAAGGGCCGAGC
GCAGAAGTGGTCCTGCAACTTTATCCGCCTCCATCCAGTCTATTAATTGTTGCCGGGAAGCTAGAGTAAG
TAGTTCGCCAGTTAATAGTTTGCGCAACGTTGTTGCCATTGCTACAGGCATCGTGGTGTCACGCTCGTCG
TTTGGTATGGCTTCATTCAGCTCCGGTTCCCAACGATCAAGGCGAGTTACATGATCCCCCATGTTGTGCA
AAAAAGCGGTTAGCTCCTTCGGTCCTCCGATCGTTGTCAGAAGTAAGTTGGCCGCAGTGTTATCACTCAT
GGTTATGGCAGCACTGCATAATTCTCTTACTGTCATGCCATCCGTAAGATGCTTTTCTGTGACTGGTGAG
TACTCAACCAAGTCATTCTGAGAATAGTGTATGCGGCGACCGAGTTGCTCTTGCCCGGCGTCAATACGGG
ATAATACCGCGCCACATAGCAGAACTTTAAAAGTGCTCATCATTGGAAAACGTTCTTCGGGGCGAAAACT
CTCAAGGATCTTACCGCTGTTGAGATCCAGTTCGATGTAACCCACTCGTGCACCCAACTGATCTTCAGCA
TCTTTTACTTTCACCAGCGTTTCTGGGTGAGCAAAAACAGGAAGGCAAAATGCCGCAAAAAAGGGAATAA
GGGCGACACGGAAATGTTGAATACTCATACTCTTCCTTTTTCAATATTATTGAAGCATTTATCAGGGTTA
TTGTCTCATGAGCGGATACATATTTGAATGTATTTAGAAAAATAAACAAATAGGGGTTCCGCGCACATTT
CCCCGAAAAGTGCCACCTGACGTC
Features (pLannotate 1.2.2; 22 found; start..end, strand, type, name):
     28..80      -  misc_feature   bom (fragment): basis of mobility region from pBR322
    235..614     +  enhancer       CMV enhancer: human cytomegalovirus immediate early enhancer
    615..818     +  promoter       CMV promoter: human cytomegalovirus (CMV) immediate early promoter
    814..847     +  LTR            5' LTR (truncated) (fragment): truncated 5' long terminal repeat (LTR) from HIV-1
    863..881     +  promoter       T7 promoter: promoter for bacteriophage T7 RNA polymerase
    958..1665    +  CDS            mCherry: mCherry is a basic (constitutively fluorescent) red fluorescent protein published in 2004, derived from Discosoma sp.. It is reported to be a very rapidly-maturing monomer with low acid sensitivity.
   1666..1687    +  misc_feature   MCS (fragment): multiple cloning site
   1687..3048    +  CDS            Ckap4 (fragment): CKAP4_MOUSE - Experimental evidence at protein level: Swiss-Prot protein existence level 1. Mediates the anchoring of the endoplasmic reticulum to microtubules. From Mus musculus (Mouse).
   3038..3262    +  polyA_signal   bGH poly(A) signal: bovine growth hormone polyadenylation signal
   3266..3287    +  promoter       SV40 promoter (fragment): SV40 enhancer and early promoter
   3308..3736    +  rep_origin     f1 ori (sequence partly withheld): f1 bacteriophage origin of replication; arrow indicates direction of (+) strand synthesis
   3750..4079    +  promoter       SV40 promoter: SV40 enhancer and early promoter
   4146..4937    +  CDS            neo: KKA2_KLEPN - Also known as kan, nptII. Experimental evidence at protein level: Swiss-Prot protein existence level 1. Resistance to kanamycin, neomycin, paromomycin, ribostamycin, butirosin and gentamicin B. From Klebsiella pneumoniae.
   4961..5119    +  CDS            ble (fragment): BLE_KLEPN - Experimental evidence at protein level: Swiss-Prot protein existence level 1. Binding protein with a strong affinity to the bleomycin family of antibiotics. Binds to CL990; an antimitotic-antibiotic compound. From Klebsiella pneumoniae.
   5114..5235    +  polyA_signal   SV40 poly(A) signal: SV40 polyadenylation signal
   5308..5324    -  protein_bind   lac operator: The lac repressor binds to the lac operator to inhibit transcription in E. coli. This inhibition can be relieved by adding lactose or isopropyl-β-D-thiogalactopyranoside (IPTG). lac repressor encoded by lacI
   5332..5362    -  promoter       lac promoter: promoter for the E. coli lac operon
   5377..5398    -  protein_bind   CAP binding site: CAP binding activates transcription in the presence of cAMP. E. coli catabolite activator protein
   5411..5503    -  CDS            lacI (fragment): lac repressor; lacI; The lac repressor binds to the lac operator to inhibit transcription in E. coli. This inhibition can be relieved by adding lactose or isopropyl-β-D-thiogalactopyranoside (IPTG).
   5686..6274    -  rep_origin     ori: high-copy-number ColE1/pMB1/pBR322/pUC origin of replication
   6445..7305    -  CDS            AmpR: β-lactamase; bla; confers resistance to ampicillin, carbenicillin, and related antibiotics
   7306..7410    -  promoter       AmpR promoter: bla
