[The description below was written by a language model from this plasmid's Addgene catalogue record and pLannotate feature annotations shown in this document.]
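Description:
mCherry-Climp63(1–437) is a mammalian expression plasmid built on the pcDNA3.1 backbone that produces a red-fluorescent, truncated form of mouse Climp63 (Ckap4), an endoplasmic reticulum membrane protein that Swiss-Prot describes as anchoring the ER to microtubules. The plasmid is propagated in E. coli through a high-copy ColE1/pUC-type origin and selected with ampicillin via the β-lactamase gene and its own promoter. An f1 origin is also present. For selection in mammalian cells, an SV40 enhancer/early promoter drives the neomycin phosphotransferase gene, followed by an SV40 polyadenylation signal, allowing G418 selection of stable transfectants.

The expression cassette uses the human CMV immediate-early enhancer and promoter, with a T7 promoter just downstream of it. The mCherry coding sequence comes first and is joined through a short remnant of a multiple cloning site to the Ckap4 fragment, so the fluorescent protein sits at the N terminus of the fusion. The cassette ends at the bovine growth hormone polyadenylation signal. According to the record, the insert covers residues 1–437 and retains only part of the luminal domain. The insert was assembled by Gibson cloning, and part of the plasmid derives from an earlier deposited construct. The sequenced record (7,441 nt) is slightly longer than the catalogued total of 7,388 bp, and small annotated fragments such as the HIV-1 LTR, ble and lacI hits are probably backbone remnants or incidental matches rather than functional elements.

The construct serves to express and image a luminal-domain truncation of Climp63 in mammalian cells, and the associated study concerns distinct forms of ER tubules.
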