Addgene plasmid #186958: mCherry-Climp63(1–437)
Purpose: Expresses mCherry-Climp63 with partial luminal domain
Depositing lab: Ke Xu. Publication: The endoplasmic reticulum adopts two distinct tubule forms. Wang B, Zhao Z, Xiong M, Yan R, Xu K. Proc Natl Acad Sci U S A. 2022 May 3;119(18):e2117559119. doi: 10.1073/pnas.2117559119. Epub 2022 Apr 26. PubMed 35471903.
Backbone
  Vector backbone: pcDNA3.1
  Backbone size w/o insert (bp): 5345
  Total vector size (bp): 7388
  Vector type: Mammalian Expression
  Selectable markers: Neomycin (select with G418)
Growth in bacteria
  Bacterial resistance: Ampicillin, 100 μg/mL
  Growth temperature: 37°C
  Growth strain: DH5alpha
  Copy number: High Copy
Gene/Insert
  Gene/Insert name: Ckap4 (alt name: Climp63)
  Species: M. musculus (mouse)
  Insert size (bp): 1314
  Mutation: Only remain partial luminal domain
  Entrez Gene: Ckap4 (a.k.a. 5630400A09Rik, CLIMP-63, P63)
  Promoter: CMV Promoter
  Tag / fusion protein: mCherry (N terminal on insert)
  Cloning method: Gibson Cloning
  Sequencing primers: 5′ cgcaaatgggcggtaggcgtg; 3′ tagaaggcacagtcgagg
Resource information
  A portion of this plasmid was derived from a plasmid made by: Plasmid #136293 from Addgene
Terms and licenses: Academic/Nonprofit Terms; Industry Terms: Not Available to Industry
How to cite: mCherry-Climp63(1–437) was a gift from Ke Xu (Addgene plasmid # 186958 ; http://n2t.net/addgene:186958 ; RRID:Addgene_186958)
